LOCUS       Exported 13550 bp ds-DNA circular SYN 12-MAY-2021
DEFINITION  Lentiviral vector encoding Rfx Cas13d fused with 2xNLS, 3xFLAG, and
            2A-tagged mCherry..
ACCESSION   .
VERSION     .
KEYWORDS    pSLQ5428_pHR_EF1a-mCherry-P2A-Rfx_Cas13d-2xNLS-3xFLAG
SOURCE      synthetic DNA construct
  ORGANISM  synthetic DNA construct
REFERENCE   1 (bases 1 to 13550)
  AUTHORS   Abbott TR, Dhamdhere G, Liu Y, Lin X, Goudy L, Zeng L, Chemparathy
            A, Chmura S, Heaton NS, Debs R, Pande T, Endy D, La Russa MF, Lewis
            DB, Qi LS
  TITLE     Development of CRISPR as an Antiviral Strategy to Combat SARS-CoV-2
            and Influenza.
  JOURNAL   Cell. 2020 May 14;181(4):865-876.e12. doi:
            10.1016/j.cell.2020.04.020. Epub 2020 Apr 29.
  PUBMED    32353252
REFERENCE   2 (bases 1 to 13550)
  AUTHORS   .
  TITLE     Direct Submission
  JOURNAL   Exported May 12, 2021 from SnapGene Server 1.1.58
            http://www.snapgene.com
FEATURES             Location/Qualifiers
     source          1..13550
                     /organism="synthetic DNA construct"
                     /mol_type="other DNA"
     polyA_signal    243..377
                     /label=SV40 poly(A) signal
                     /note="SV40 polyadenylation signal"
     primer_bind     complement(280..299)
                     /label=SV40pA-R
                     /note="SV40 polyA, reverse primer"
     primer_bind     334..353
                     /label=EBV-rev
                     /note="SV40 polyA terminator, reverse primer"
     LTR             545..1178
                     /label=3' LTR
                     /note="3' long terminal repeat (LTR) from HIV-1"
     misc_feature    1225..1350
                     /label=HIV-1 Psi
                     /note="packaging signal of human immunodeficiency virus
                     type 1"
     misc_feature    1847..2080
                     /label=RRE
                     /note="The Rev response element (RRE) of HIV-1 allows for
                     Rev-dependent mRNA export from the nucleus to the
                     cytoplasm."
     CDS             2265..2309
                     /codon_start=1
                     /product="antigenic peptide corresponding to amino acids
                     655 to 669 of the HIV envelope protein gp41 (Lutje Hulsik
                     et al., 2013)"
                     /label=gp41 peptide
                     /note="recognized by the 2H10 single-chain llama nanobody"
                     /translation="KNEQELLELDKWASL"
     misc_feature    2607..2724
                     /label=cPPT/CTS
                     /note="central polypurine tract and central termination
                     sequence of HIV-1"
     promoter        2849..4027
                     /label=EF-1-alpha promoter
                     /note="strong constitutive promoter for human elongation
                     factor EF-1-alpha"
     intron          3080..4018
                     /label=EF-1-alpha intron A
                     /note="intron upstream of the start codon of human
                     EF-1-alpha"
     primer_bind     3975..3995
                     /label=EF1a-F
                     /note="Human elongation factor-1a promoter, forward primer"
     regulatory      4071..4080
                     /regulatory_class="other"
                     /note="vertebrate consensus sequence for strong initiation
                     of translation (Kozak, 1987)"
     CDS             4077..4784
                     /codon_start=1
                     /product="monomeric derivative of DsRed fluorescent protein
                     (Shaner et al., 2004)"
                     /label=mCherry
                     /note="mammalian codon-optimized"
                     /translation="MVSKGEEDNMAIIKEFMRFKVHMEGSVNGHEFEIEGEGEGRPYEG
                     TQTAKLKVTKGGPLPFAWDILSPQFMYGSKAYVKHPADIPDYLKLSFPEGFKWERVMNF
                     EDGGVVTVTQDSSLQDGEFIYKVKLRGTNFPSDGPVMQKKTMGWEASSERMYPEDGALK
                     GEIKQRLKLKDGGHYDAEVKTTYKAKKPVQLPGAYNVNIKLDITSHNEDYTIVEQYERA
                     EGRHSTGGMDELYK"
     primer_bind     complement(4222..4240)
                     /label=mCherry-R
                     /note="mCherry, reverse primer"
     primer_bind     4490..4509
                     /label=mCherry-F
                     /note="mCherry, forward primer"
     CDS             4794..4850
                     /codon_start=1
                     /product="2A peptide from porcine teschovirus-1
                     polyprotein"
                     /label=P2A
                     /note="Eukaryotic ribosomes fail to insert a peptide bond
                     between the Gly and Pro residues, yielding separate
                     polypeptides."
                     /translation="ATNFSLLKQAGDVEENPGP"
     CDS             4854..7754
                     /codon_start=1
                     /product="RNA-targeting Type VI CRISPR protein from
                     Ruminococcus flavefaciens strain XPD3002 (Konermann et al.,
                     2018)"
                     /label=RfxCas13d
                     /translation="MIEKKKSFAKGMGVKSTLVSGSKVYMTTFAEGSDARLEKIVEGDS
                     IRSVNEGEAFSAEMADKNAGYKIGNAKFSHPKGYAVVANNPLYTGPVQQDMLGLKETLE
                     KRYFGESADGNDNICIQVIHNILDIEKILAEYITNAAYAVNNISGLDKDIIGFGKFSTV
                     YTYDEFKDPEHHRAAFNNNDKLINAIKAQYDEFDNFLDNPRLGYFGQAFFSKEGRNYII
                     NYGNECYDILALLSGLRHWVVHNNEEESRISRTWLYNLDKNLDNEYISTLNYLYDRITN
                     ELTNSFSKNSAANVNYIAETLGINPAEFAEQYFRFSIMKEQKNLGFNITKLREVMLDRK
                     DMSEIRKNHKVFDSIRTKVYTMMDFVIYRYYIEEDAKVAAANKSLPDNEKSLSEKDIFV
                     INLRGSFNDDQKDALYYDEANRIWRKLENIMHNIKEFRGNKTREYKKKDAPRLPRILPA
                     GRDVSAFSKLMYALTMFLDGKEINDLLTTLINKFDNIQSFLKVMPLIGVNAKFVEEYAF
                     FKDSAKIADELRLIKSFARMGEPIADARRAMYIDAIRILGTNLSYDELKALADTFSLDE
                     NGNKLKKGKHGMRNFIINNVISNKRFHYLIRYGDPAHLHEIAKNEAVVKFVLGRIADIQ
                     KKQGQNGKNQIDRYYETCIGKDKGKSVSEKVDALTKIITGMNYDQFDKKRSVIEDTGRE
                     NAEREKFKKIISLYLTVIYHILKNIVNINARYVIGFHCVERDAQLYKEKGYDINLKKLE
                     EKGFSSVTKLCAGIDETAPDKRKDVEKEMAERAKESIDSLESANPKLYANYIKYSDEKK
                     AEEFTRQINREKAKTALNAYLRNTKWNVIIREDLLRIDNKTCTLFRNKAVHLEVARYVH
                     AYINDIAEVNSYFQLYHYIMQRIIMNERYEKSSGKVSEYFDAVNDEKKYNDRLLKLLCV
                     PFGYCIPRFKNLSIEALFDRNEAAKFDKEKKKVSGNS"
     CDS             7764..7784
                     /codon_start=1
                     /product="nuclear localization signal of SV40 (simian virus
                     40) large T antigen"
                     /label=SV40 NLS
                     /translation="PKKKRKV"
     CDS             7794..7820
                     /codon_start=1
                     /product="nuclear localization signal of human c-Myc
                     proto-oncogene (Dang and Lee, 1988)"
                     /label=c-myc NLS
                     /translation="PAAKRVKLD"
     CDS             7827..7892
                     /codon_start=1
                     /product="three tandem FLAG(R) epitope tags, followed by an
                     enterokinase cleavage site"
                     /label=3xFLAG
                     /translation="DYKDHDGDYKDHDIDYKDDDDK"
     misc_feature    7958..8546
                     /label=WPRE
                     /note="woodchuck hepatitis virus posttranscriptional
                     regulatory element"
     primer_bind     complement(8011..8031)
                     /label=WPRE-R
                     /note="WPRE, reverse primer"
     CDS             complement(8429..8440)
                     /codon_start=1
                     /product="Factor Xa recognition and cleavage site"
                     /label=Factor Xa site
                     /translation="IEGR"
     primer_bind     complement(8549..8565)
                     /label=KS primer
                     /note="common sequencing primer, one of multiple similar
                     variants"
     primer_bind     complement(8550..8566)
                     /label=pBluescriptKS
                     /note="For pBluescript vector"
     LTR             8656..8889
                     /label=3' LTR (Delta-U3)
                     /note="self-inactivating 3' long terminal repeat (LTR) from
                     HIV-1"
     promoter        complement(8914..8932)
                     /label=SP6 promoter
                     /note="promoter for bacteriophage SP6 RNA polymerase"
     primer_bind     complement(8915..8932)
                     /label=SP6
                     /note="SP6 promoter, forward primer"
     primer_bind     complement(9222..9241)
                     /label=pBRrevBam
                     /note="pBR322 vectors, tet region, downstream of BamHI,
                     reverse primer"
     primer_bind     complement(9455..9474)
                     /label=pRS-marker
                     /note="pRS vectors, use to sequence yeast selectable
                     marker"
     primer_bind     9574..9596
                     /label=pGEX 3'
                     /note="pGEX vectors, reverse primer"
     primer_bind     complement(9634..9652)
                     /label=pBRforEco
                     /note="pBR322 vectors, upsteam of EcoRI site, forward
                     primer"
     promoter        9720..9824
                     /gene="bla"
                     /label=AmpR promoter
     CDS             9825..10685
                     /codon_start=1
                     /gene="bla"
                     /product="beta-lactamase"
                     /label=AmpR
                     /note="confers resistance to ampicillin, carbenicillin, and
                     related antibiotics"
                     /translation="MSIQHFRVALIPFFAAFCLPVFAHPETLVKVKDAEDQLGARVGYI
                     ELDLNSGKILESFRPEERFPMMSTFKVLLCGAVLSRIDAGQEQLGRRIHYSQNDLVEYS
                     PVTEKHLTDGMTVRELCSAAITMSDNTAANLLLTTIGGPKELTAFLHNMGDHVTRLDRW
                     EPELNEAIPNDERDTTMPVAMATTLRKLLTGELLTLASRQQLIDWMEADKVAGPLLRSA
                     LPAGWFIADKSGAGERGSRGIIAALGPDGKPSRIVVIYTTGSQATMDERNRQIAEIGAS
                     LIKHW"
     primer_bind     complement(10043..10062)
                     /label=Amp-R
                     /note="Ampicillin resistance gene, reverse primer"
     rep_origin      10856..11444
                     /direction=RIGHT
                     /label=ori
                     /note="high-copy-number ColE1/pMB1/pBR322/pUC origin of
                     replication"
     primer_bind     11345..11364
                     /label=pBR322ori-F
                     /note="pBR322 origin, forward primer"
     primer_bind     11598..11615
                     /label=L4440
                     /note="L4440 vector, forward primer"
     primer_bind     complement(11685..11705)
                     /label=pBABE 3'
                     /note="SV40 enhancer, reverse primer for pBABE vectors"
     promoter        11690..12019
                     /label=SV40 promoter
                     /note="SV40 enhancer and early promoter"
     rep_origin      11870..12005
                     /label=SV40 ori
                     /note="SV40 origin of replication"
     primer_bind     11932..11951
                     /label=SV40pro-F
                     /note="SV40 promoter/origin, forward primer"
     intron          13153..13218
                     /label=small t intron
                     /note="SV40 (simian virus 40) small t antigen intron"
     CDS             13348..13368
                     /codon_start=1
                     /product="nuclear localization signal of SV40 (simian virus
                     40) large T antigen"
                     /label=SV40 NLS
                     /translation="PKKKRKV"
ORIGIN
        1 catactgttt tttcttactc cacacaggca tagagtgtct gctattaata actatgctca
       61 aaaattgtgt acctttagct ttttaatttg taaaggggtt aataaggaat atttgatgta
      121 tagtgccttg actagagatc ataatcagcc ataccacatt tgtagaggtt ttacttgctt
      181 taaaaaacct cccacacctc cccctgaacc tgaaacataa aatgaatgca attgttgttg
      241 ttaacttgtt tattgcagct tataatggtt acaaataaag caatagcatc acaaatttca
      301 caaataaagc atttttttca ctgcattcta gttgtggttt gtccaaactc atcaatgtat
      361 cttatcatgt ctggatcaac tggataactc aagctaacca aaatcatccc aaacttccca
      421 ccccataccc tattaccact gccaattacc tgtggtttca tttactctaa acctgtgatt
      481 cctctgaatt attttcattt taaagaaatt gtatttgtta aatatgtact acaaacttag
      541 tagttggaag ggctaattca ctcccaaaga agacaagata tccttgatct gtggatctac
      601 cacacacaag gctacttccc tgattagcag aactacacac cagggccagg ggtcagatat
      661 ccactgacct ttggatggtg ctacaagcta gtaccagttg agccagataa ggtagaagag
      721 gccaataaag gagagaacac cagcttgtta caccctgtga gcctgcatgg gatggatgac
      781 ccggagagag aagtgttaga gtggaggttt gacagccgcc tagcatttca tcacgtggcc
      841 cgagagctgc atccggagta cttcaagaac tgctgatatc gagcttgcta caagggactt
      901 tccgctgggg actttccagg gaggcgtggc ctgggcggga ctggggagtg gcgagccctc
      961 agatcctgca tataagcagc tgctttttgc ctgtactggg tctctctggt tagaccagat
     1021 ctgagcctgg gagctctctg gctaactagg gaacccactg cttaagcctc aataaagctt
     1081 gccttgagtg cttcaagtag tgtgtgcccg tctgttgtgt gactctggta actagagatc
     1141 cctcagaccc ttttagtcag tgtggaaaat ctctagcagt ggcgcccgaa cagggacttg
     1201 aaagcgaaag ggaaaccaga ggagctctct cgacgcagga ctcggcttgc tgaagcgcgc
     1261 acggcaagag gcgaggggcg gcgactggtg agtacgccaa aaattttgac tagcggaggc
     1321 tagaaggaga gagatgggtg cgagagcgtc agtattaagc gggggagaat tagatcgcga
     1381 tgggaaaaaa ttcggttaag gccaggggga aagaaaaaat ataaattaaa acatatagta
     1441 tgggcaagca gggagctaga acgattcgca gttaatcctg gcctgttaga aacatcagaa
     1501 ggctgtagac aaatactggg acagctacaa ccatcccttc agacaggatc agaagaactt
     1561 agatcattat ataatacagt agcaaccctc tattgtgtgc atcaaaggat agagataaaa
     1621 gacaccaagg aagctttaga caagatagag gaagagcaaa acaaaagtaa gaccaccgca
     1681 cagcaagcgg ccggccgctg atcttcagac ctggaggagg agatatgagg gacaattgga
     1741 gaagtgaatt atataaatat aaagtagtaa aaattgaacc attaggagta gcacccacca
     1801 aggcaaagag aagagtggtg cagagagaaa aaagagcagt gggaatagga gctttgttcc
     1861 ttgggttctt gggagcagca ggaagcacta tgggcgcagc gtcaatgacg ctgacggtac
     1921 aggccagaca attattgtct ggtatagtgc agcagcagaa caatttgctg agggctattg
     1981 aggcgcaaca gcatctgttg caactcacag tctggggcat caagcagctc caggcaagaa
     2041 tcctggctgt ggaaagatac ctaaaggatc aacagctcct ggggatttgg ggttgctctg
     2101 gaaaactcat ttgcaccact gctgtgcctt ggaatgctag ttggagtaat aaatctctgg
     2161 aacagatttg gaatcacacg acctggatgg agtgggacag agaaattaac aattacacaa
     2221 gcttaataca ctccttaatt gaagaatcgc aaaaccagca agaaaagaat gaacaagaat
     2281 tattggaatt agataaatgg gcaagtttgt ggaattggtt taacataaca aattggctgt
     2341 ggtatataaa attattcata atgatagtag gaggcttggt aggtttaaga atagtttttg
     2401 ctgtactttc tatagtgaat agagttaggc agggatattc accattatcg tttcagaccc
     2461 acctcccaac cccgagggga cccgacaggc ccgaaggaat agaagaagaa ggtggagaga
     2521 gagacagaga cagatccatt cgattagtga acggatcggc actgcgtgcg ccaattctgc
     2581 agacaaatgg cagtattcat ccacaatttt aaaagaaaag gggggattgg ggggtacagt
     2641 gcaggggaaa gaatagtaga cataatagca acagacatac aaactaaaga attacaaaaa
     2701 caaattacaa aaattcaaaa ttttcgggtt tattacaggg acagcagaga tccagtttgg
     2761 ttaattaatg caaagatgga taaagtttta aacagagagg aatctttgca gctaatggac
     2821 cttctaggtc ttgaaaggag tgggaattgg ctccggtgcc cgtcagtggg cagagcgcac
     2881 atcgcccaca gtccccgaga agttgggggg aggggtcggc aattgaaccg gtgcctagag
     2941 aaggtggcgc ggggtaaact gggaaagtga tgtcgtgtac tggctccgcc tttttcccga
     3001 gggtggggga gaaccgtata taagtgcagt agtcgccgtg aacgttcttt ttcgcaacgg
     3061 gtttgccgcc agaacacagg taagtgccgt gtgtggttcc cgcgggcctg gcctctttac
     3121 gggttatggc ccttgcgtgc cttgaattac ttccacctgg ctgcagtacg tgattcttga
     3181 tcccgagctt cgggttggaa gtgggtggga gagttcgagg ccttgcgctt aaggagcccc
     3241 ttcgcctcgt gcttgagttg aggcctggcc tgggcgctgg ggccgccgcg tgcgaatctg
     3301 gtggcacctt cgcgcctgtc tcgctgcttt cgataagtct ctagccattt aaaatttttg
     3361 atgacctgct gcgacgcttt ttttctggca agatagtctt gtaaatgcgg gccaagatct
     3421 gcacactggt atttcggttt ttggggccgc gggcggcgac ggggcccgtg cgtcccagcg
     3481 cacatgttcg gcgaggcggg gcctgcgagc gcggccaccg agaatcggac gggggtagtc
     3541 tcaagctggc cggcctgctc tggtgcctgg cctcgcgccg ccgtgtatcg ccccgccctg
     3601 ggcggcaagg ctggcccggt cggcaccagt tgcgtgagcg gaaagatggc cgcttcccgg
     3661 ccctgctgca gggagctcaa aatggaggac gcggcgctcg ggagagcggg cgggtgagtc
     3721 acccacacaa aggaaaaggg cctttccgtc ctcagccgtc gcttcatgtg actccacgga
     3781 gtaccgggcg ccgtccaggc acctcgatta gttctcgagc ttttggagta cgtcgtcttt
     3841 aggttggggg gaggggtttt atgcgatgga gtttccccac actgagtggg tggagactga
     3901 agttaggcca gcttggcact tgatgtaatt ctccttggaa tttgcccttt ttgagtttgg
     3961 atcttggttc attctcaagc ctcagacagt ggttcaaagt ttttttcttc catttcaggt
     4021 gtcgtgaacg cgtctgcagg atacaagctt gcggtaccgc gggcgcgccc gccaccatgg
     4081 tgagcaaggg cgaggaggat aacatggcca tcatcaagga gttcatgcgc ttcaaggtgc
     4141 acatggaggg ctccgtgaac ggccacgagt tcgagatcga gggcgagggc gagggccgcc
     4201 cctacgaggg cacccagacc gccaagctga aggtgaccaa gggtggcccc ctgcccttcg
     4261 cctgggacat cctgtcccct cagttcatgt acggctccaa ggcctacgtg aagcaccccg
     4321 ccgacatccc cgactacttg aagctgtcct tccccgaggg cttcaagtgg gagcgcgtga
     4381 tgaacttcga ggacggcggc gtggtgaccg tgacccagga ctcctccctg caggacggcg
     4441 agttcatcta caaggtgaag ctgcgcggca ccaacttccc ctccgacggc cccgtaatgc
     4501 agaagaagac catgggctgg gaggcctcct ccgagcggat gtaccccgag gacggcgccc
     4561 tgaagggcga gatcaagcag aggctgaagc tgaaggacgg cggccactac gacgctgagg
     4621 tcaagaccac ctacaaggcc aagaagcccg tgcagctgcc cggcgcctac aacgtcaaca
     4681 tcaagttgga catcacctcc cacaacgagg actacaccat cgtggaacag tacgaacgcg
     4741 ccgagggccg ccactccacc ggcggcatgg acgagctgta caagggcagc ggagctacta
     4801 acttcagcct gctgaagcag gctggagacg tggaggagaa ccctggaccc gggatgatcg
     4861 agaaaaagaa gtccttcgct aagggcatgg gcgtgaagtc cacactcgtg tccggctcca
     4921 aagtgtacat gacaaccttc gccgaaggca gcgacgccag gctggaaaag atcgtggagg
     4981 gcgacagcat caggagcgtg aatgagggcg aggccttcag cgctgaaatg gccgataaaa
     5041 acgccggcta taagatcggc aacgccaaat tcagccatcc taagggctac gccgtggtgg
     5101 ctaacaaccc tctgtataca ggacccgtcc agcaggatat gctcggcctg aaggaaactc
     5161 tggaaaagag gtacttcggc gagagcgctg atggcaatga caatatttgt atccaggtga
     5221 tccataacat cctggacatt gaaaaaatcc tcgccgaata cattaccaac gccgcctacg
     5281 ccgtcaacaa tatctccggc ctggataagg acattattgg attcggcaag ttctccacag
     5341 tgtataccta cgacgaattc aaagaccccg agcaccatag ggccgctttc aacaataacg
     5401 ataagctcat caacgccatc aaggcccagt atgacgagtt cgacaacttc ctcgataacc
     5461 ccagactcgg ctatttcggc caggcctttt tcagcaagga gggcagaaat tacatcatca
     5521 attacggcaa cgaatgctat gacattctgg ccctcctgag cggactgaga cactgggtgg
     5581 tccacaacaa cgaagaagag tccaggatct ccaggacctg gctctacaac ctcgataaga
     5641 acctcgacaa cgaatacatc tccaccctca actacctcta cgacaggatc accaatgagc
     5701 tgaccaactc cttctccaag aactccgccg ccaacgtgaa ctatattgcc gaaactctgg
     5761 gaatcaaccc tgccgaattc gccgaacaat atttcagatt cagcattatg aaagagcaga
     5821 aaaacctcgg attcaatatc accaagctca gggaagtgat gctggacagg aaggatatgt
     5881 ccgagatcag gaaaaatcat aaggtgttcg actccatcag gaccaaggtc tacaccatga
     5941 tggactttgt gatttatagg tattacatcg aagaggatgc caaggtggct gccgccaata
     6001 agtccctccc cgataatgag aagtccctga gcgagaagga tatctttgtg attaacctga
     6061 ggggctcctt caacgacgac cagaaggatg ccctctacta cgatgaagct aatagaattt
     6121 ggagaaagct cgaaaatatc atgcacaaca tcaaggaatt taggggaaac aagacaagag
     6181 agtataagaa gaaggacgcc cctagactgc ccagaatcct gcccgctggc cgtgatgttt
     6241 ccgccttcag caaactcatg tatgccctga caatgttcct ggatggcaag gagatcaacg
     6301 acctcctgac caccctgatt aataaattcg ataacatcca gagcttcctg aaggtgatgc
     6361 ctctcatcgg agtcaacgct aagttcgtgg aggaatacgc ctttttcaaa gactccgcca
     6421 agatcgccga tgagctgagg ctgatcaagt ccttcgctag aatgggagaa cctattgccg
     6481 atgccaggag ggccatgtat atcgacgcca tccgtatttt aggaaccaac ctgtcctatg
     6541 atgagctcaa ggccctcgcc gacacctttt ccctggacga gaacggaaac aagctcaaga
     6601 aaggcaagca cggcatgaga aatttcatta ttaataacgt gatcagcaat aaaaggttcc
     6661 actacctgat cagatacggt gatcctgccc acctccatga gatcgccaaa aacgaggccg
     6721 tggtgaagtt cgtgctcggc aggatcgctg acatccagaa aaaacagggc cagaacggca
     6781 agaaccagat cgacaggtac tacgaaactt gtatcggaaa ggataagggc aagagcgtga
     6841 gcgaaaaggt ggacgctctc acaaagatca tcaccggaat gaactacgac caattcgaca
     6901 agaaaaggag cgtcattgag gacaccggca gggaaaacgc cgagagggag aagtttaaaa
     6961 agatcatcag cctgtacctc accgtgatct accacatcct caagaatatt gtcaatatca
     7021 acgccaggta cgtcatcgga ttccattgcg tcgagcgtga tgctcaactg tacaaggaga
     7081 aaggctacga catcaatctc aagaaactgg aagagaaggg attcagctcc gtcaccaagc
     7141 tctgcgctgg cattgatgaa actgcccccg ataagagaaa ggacgtggaa aaggagatgg
     7201 ctgaaagagc caaggagagc attgacagcc tcgagagcgc caaccccaag ctgtatgcca
     7261 attacatcaa atacagcgac gagaagaaag ccgaggagtt caccaggcag attaacaggg
     7321 agaaggccaa aaccgccctg aacgcctacc tgaggaacac caagtggaat gtgatcatca
     7381 gggaggacct cctgagaatt gacaacaaga catgtaccct gttcaggaac aaggccgtcc
     7441 atctggaagt ggccaggtat gtccacgcct atatcaacga cattgccgag gtcaattcct
     7501 acttccaact gtaccattac atcatgcaga gaattatcat gaatgagagg tacgagaaaa
     7561 gcagcggaaa ggtgtccgag tacttcgacg ctgtgaatga cgagaagaag tacaacgata
     7621 ggctcctgaa actgctgtgt gtgcctttcg gctactgtat ccccaggttt aagaacctga
     7681 gcatcgaggc cctgttcgat aggaacgagg ccgccaagtt cgacaaggag aaaaagaaag
     7741 tgtccggcaa ttccactagt gctcccaaga aaaagcgcaa ggtaggtgga agcccagcag
     7801 ctaaaagagt taaattggat ggatccgatt ataaggatca cgatggagat tacaaggacc
     7861 acgacataga ctacaaagat gatgacgaca agtaacgtac ggccgcgact ctagagtcga
     7921 cctgcaggca tgcaagcttg atatcaagct tatcgataat caacctctgg attacaaaat
     7981 ttgtgaaaga ttgactggta ttcttaacta tgttgctcct tttacgctat gtggatacgc
     8041 tgctttaatg cctttgtatc atgctattgc ttcccgtatg gctttcattt tctcctcctt
     8101 gtataaatcc tggttgctgt ctctttatga ggagttgtgg cccgttgtca ggcaacgtgg
     8161 cgtggtgtgc actgtgtttg ctgacgcaac ccccactggt tggggcattg ccaccacctg
     8221 tcagctcctt tccgggactt tcgctttccc cctccctatt gccacggcgg aactcatcgc
     8281 cgcctgcctt gcccgctgct ggacaggggc tcggctgttg ggcactgaca attccgtggt
     8341 gttgtcgggg aaatcatcgt cctttccttg gctgctcgcc tgtgttgcca cctggattct
     8401 gcgcgggacg tccttctgct acgtcccttc ggccctcaat ccagcggacc ttccttcccg
     8461 cggcctgctg ccggctctgc ggcctcttcc gcgtcttcgc cttcgccctc agacgagtcg
     8521 gatctccctt tgggccgcct ccccgcatcg ataccgtcga cctcgaggga attaattcga
     8581 gctcggtacc tttaagacca atgacttaca aggcagctgt agatcttagc cactttttaa
     8641 aagaaaaggg gggactggaa gggctaattc actcccaacg aagacaagat ctgctttttg
     8701 cttgtactgg gtctctctgg ttagaccaga tctgagcctg ggagctctct ggctaactag
     8761 ggaacccact gcttaagcct caataaagct tgccttgagt gcttcaagta gtgtgtgccc
     8821 gtctgttgtg tgactctggt aactagagat ccctcagacc cttttagtca gtgtggaaaa
     8881 tctctagcag catctagaat taattccgtg tattctatag tgtcacctaa atcgtatgtg
     8941 tatgatacat aaggttatgt attaattgta gccgcgttct aacgacaata tgtacaagcc
     9001 taattgtgta gcatctggct tactgaagca gaccctatca tctctctcgt aaactgccgt
     9061 cagagtcggt ttggttggac gaaccttctg agtttctggt aacgccgtcc cgcacccgga
     9121 aatggtcagc gaaccaatca gcagggtcat cgctagccag atcctctacg ccggacgcat
     9181 cgtggccggc atcaccggcg ccacaggtgc ggttgctggc gcctatatcg ccgacatcac
     9241 cgatggggaa gatcgggctc gccacttcgg gctcatgagc gcttgtttcg gcgtgggtat
     9301 ggtggcaggc cccgtggccg ggggactgtt gggcgccatc tccttgcatg caccattcct
     9361 tgcggcggcg gtgctcaacg gcctcaacct actactgggc tgcttcctaa tgcaggagtc
     9421 gcataaggga gagcgtcgaa tggtgcactc tcagtacaat ctgctctgat gccgcatagt
     9481 taagccagcc ccgacacccg ccaacacccg ctgacgcgcc ctgacgggct tgtctgctcc
     9541 cggcatccgc ttacagacaa gctgtgaccg tctccgggag ctgcatgtgt cagaggtttt
     9601 caccgtcatc accgaaacgc gcgagacgaa agggcctcgt gatacgccta tttttatagg
     9661 ttaatgtcat gataataatg gtttcttaga cgtcaggtgg cacttttcgg ggaaatgtgc
     9721 gcggaacccc tatttgttta tttttctaaa tacattcaaa tatgtatccg ctcatgagac
     9781 aataaccctg ataaatgctt caataatatt gaaaaaggaa gagtatgagt attcaacatt
     9841 tccgtgtcgc ccttattccc ttttttgcgg cattttgcct tcctgttttt gctcacccag
     9901 aaacgctggt gaaagtaaaa gatgctgaag atcagttggg tgcacgagtg ggttacatcg
     9961 aactggatct caacagcggt aagatccttg agagttttcg ccccgaagaa cgttttccaa
    10021 tgatgagcac ttttaaagtt ctgctatgtg gcgcggtatt atcccgtatt gacgccgggc
    10081 aagagcaact cggtcgccgc atacactatt ctcagaatga cttggttgag tactcaccag
    10141 tcacagaaaa gcatcttacg gatggcatga cagtaagaga attatgcagt gctgccataa
    10201 ccatgagtga taacactgcg gccaacttac ttctgacaac gatcggagga ccgaaggagc
    10261 taaccgcttt tttgcacaac atgggggatc atgtaactcg ccttgatcgt tgggaaccgg
    10321 agctgaatga agccatacca aacgacgagc gtgacaccac gatgcctgta gcaatggcaa
    10381 caacgttgcg caaactatta actggcgaac tacttactct agcttcccgg caacaattaa
    10441 tagactggat ggaggcggat aaagttgcag gaccacttct gcgctcggcc cttccggctg
    10501 gctggtttat tgctgataaa tctggagccg gtgagcgtgg gtctcgcggt atcattgcag
    10561 cactggggcc agatggtaag ccctcccgta tcgtagttat ctacacgacg gggagtcagg
    10621 caactatgga tgaacgaaat agacagatcg ctgagatagg tgcctcactg attaagcatt
    10681 ggtaactgtc agaccaagtt tactcatata tactttagat tgatttaaaa cttcattttt
    10741 aatttaaaag gatctaggtg aagatccttt ttgataatct catgaccaaa atcccttaac
    10801 gtgagttttc gttccactga gcgtcagacc ccgtagaaaa gatcaaagga tcttcttgag
    10861 atcctttttt tctgcgcgta atctgctgct tgcaaacaaa aaaaccaccg ctaccagcgg
    10921 tggtttgttt gccggatcaa gagctaccaa ctctttttcc gaaggtaact ggcttcagca
    10981 gagcgcagat accaaatact gttcttctag tgtagccgta gttaggccac cacttcaaga
    11041 actctgtagc accgcctaca tacctcgctc tgctaatcct gttaccagtg gctgctgcca
    11101 gtggcgataa gtcgtgtctt accgggttgg actcaagacg atagttaccg gataaggcgc
    11161 agcggtcggg ctgaacgggg ggttcgtgca cacagcccag cttggagcga acgacctaca
    11221 ccgaactgag atacctacag cgtgagctat gagaaagcgc cacgcttccc gaagggagaa
    11281 aggcggacag gtatccggta agcggcaggg tcggaacagg agagcgcacg agggagcttc
    11341 cagggggaaa cgcctggtat ctttatagtc ctgtcgggtt tcgccacctc tgacttgagc
    11401 gtcgattttt gtgatgctcg tcaggggggc ggagcctatg gaaaaacgcc agcaacgcgg
    11461 cctttttacg gttcctggcc ttttgctggc cttttgctca catgttcttt cctgcgttat
    11521 cccctgattc tgtggataac cgtattaccg cctttgagtg agctgatacc gctcgccgca
    11581 gccgaacgac cgagcgcagc gagtcagtga gcgaggaagc ggaagagcgc ccaatacgca
    11641 aaccgcctct ccccgcgcgt tggccgattc attaatgcag ctgtggaatg tgtgtcagtt
    11701 agggtgtgga aagtccccag gctccccagc aggcagaagt atgcaaagca tgcatctcaa
    11761 ttagtcagca accaggtgtg gaaagtcccc aggctcccca gcaggcagaa gtatgcaaag
    11821 catgcatctc aattagtcag caaccatagt cccgccccta actccgccca tcccgcccct
    11881 aactccgccc agttccgccc attctccgcc ccatggctga ctaatttttt ttatttatgc
    11941 agaggccgag gccgcctcgg cctctgagct attccagaag tagtgaggag gcttttttgg
    12001 aggcctaggc ttttgcaaaa agcttggaca caagacaggc ttgcgagata tgtttgagaa
    12061 taccacttta tcccgcgtca gggagaggca gtgcgtaaaa agacgcggac tcatgtgaaa
    12121 tactggtttt tagtgcgcca gatctctata atctcgcgca acctattttc ccctcgaaca
    12181 ctttttaagc cgtagataaa caggctggga cacttcacat gagcgaaaaa tacatcgtca
    12241 cctgggacat gttgcagatc catgcacgta aactcgcaag ccgactgatg ccttctgaac
    12301 aatggaaagg cattattgcc gtaagccgtg gcggtctgta ccgggtgcgt tactggcgcg
    12361 tgaactgggt attcgtcatg tcgataccgt ttgtatttcc agctacgatc acgacaacca
    12421 gcgcgagctt aaagtgctga aacgcgcaga aggcgatggc gaaggcttca tcgttattga
    12481 tgacctggtg gataccggtg gtactgcggt tgcgattcgt gaaatgtatc caaaagcgca
    12541 ctttgtcacc atcttcgcaa aaccggctgg tcgtccgctg gttgatgact atgttgttga
    12601 tatcccgcaa gatacctgga ttgaacagcc gtgggatatg ggcgtcgtat tcgtcccgcc
    12661 aatctccggt cgctaatctt ttcaacgcct ggcactgccg ggcgttgttc tttttaactt
    12721 caggcgggtt acaatagttt ccagtaagta ttctggaggc tgcatccatg acacaggcaa
    12781 acctgagcga aaccctgttc aaaccccgct ttaaacatcc tgaaacctcg acgctagtcc
    12841 gccgctttaa tcacggcgca caaccgcctg tgcagtcggc ccttgatggt aaaaccatcc
    12901 ctcactggta tcgcatgatt aaccgtctga tgtggatctg gcgcggcatt gacccacgcg
    12961 aaatcctcga cgtccaggca cgtattgtga tgagcgatgc cgaacgtacc gacgatgatt
    13021 tatacgatac ggtgattggc taccgtggcg gcaactggat ttatgagtgg gccccggatc
    13081 tttgtgaagg aaccttactt ctgtggtgtg acataattgg acaaactacc tacagagatt
    13141 taaagctcta aggtaaatat aaaattttta agtgtataat gtgttaaact actgattcta
    13201 attgtttgtg tattttagat tccaacctat ggaactgatg aatgggagca gtggtggaat
    13261 gcctttaatg aggaaaacct gttttgctca gaagaaatgc catctagtga tgatgaggct
    13321 actgctgact ctcaacattc tactcctcca aaaaagaaga gaaaggtaga agaccccaag
    13381 gactttcctt cagaattgct aagttttttg agtcatgctg tgtttagtaa tagaactctt
    13441 gcttgctttg ctatttacac cacaaaggaa aaagctgcac tgctatacaa gaaaattatg
    13501 gaaaaatatt ctgtaacctt tataagtagg cataacagtt ataatcataa
//
